Addgene plasmid #55529: mTurquoise-ATG12-C-18
Purpose: Localization: Membrane Receptor, Excitation: 434, Emission: 474
Depositing lab: Michael Davidson. Depositing organization: Florida State University, Tallahassee.
Backbone
  Vector backbone: mTurquoise-C1
  Backbone size w/o insert (bp): 4750
  Vector type: Mammalian Expression
  Selectable markers: Neomycin (select with G418)
Growth in bacteria
  Bacterial resistance: Kanamycin, 50 μg/mL
  Growth temperature: 37°C
  Growth strain: DH5alpha
  Copy number: High Copy
Gene/Insert
  Gene/Insert name: ATG12 (alt name: NM_004707.3)
  Species: H. sapiens (human)
  Entrez Gene: ATG12 (a.k.a. APG12, APG12L, FBR93, HAPG12)
  Promoter: CMV
  Tag / fusion protein: mTurquoise (N terminal on backbone)
  Cloning method: Unknown
  Sequencing primers: 5′ CMV-F; 3′ SV40pA-R
Terms and licenses: Academic/Nonprofit Terms; Industry Terms
Depositor comments: . Excitation = 434; Emission = 474
How to cite: mTurquoise-ATG12-C-18 was a gift from Michael Davidson (Addgene plasmid # 55529 ; http://n2t.net/addgene:55529 ; RRID:Addgene_55529)
