[The description below was written by a language model from this plasmid's Addgene catalogue record and pLannotate feature annotations shown in this document.]
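Description:
mTurquoise-ATG12-C-18 is a mammalian expression plasmid built on the mTurquoise-C1 backbone, a C1-style fluorescent-protein fusion vector. In bacteria it is maintained at high copy from a ColE1/pUC-type origin and selected with kanamycin. The same Tn5 aminoglycoside phosphotransferase gene (NeoR/KanR) sits behind tandem bacterial (bla) and SV40 early promoters and is terminated by an HSV TK polyadenylation signal, so it also allows G418 selection of stably transfected mammalian cells. An f1 origin is also present. The short large T antigen, ble and bGH poly(A) fragments in the annotation appear to be backbone remnants picked up by automated annotation rather than functional elements. The CMV enhancer fragment at the end of the record is simply the enhancer continuing across the origin of the circular map.

The payload is a single expression cassette in which the human cytomegalovirus immediate early enhancer and promoter drive the cyan fluorescent protein mTurquoise, followed by a short linker region and the human ATG12 coding sequence, with an SV40 polyadenylation signal downstream. The fluorescent protein is therefore fused to the N terminus of ATG12. The "18" in the name most likely denotes the linker length in amino acids, which fits the gap between the two annotated coding regions, though the record does not say so. ATG12 is a ubiquitin-like protein of the autophagy pathway.

The construct is intended for live-cell or fixed-cell imaging of ATG12 localisation in transfected mammalian cells, with excitation at 434 nm and emission at 474 nm. The catalogue lists the localisation category as "Membrane Receptor", a label that does not obviously fit ATG12 and should be treated with caution.
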