Features (pLannotate 1.2.2; 15 found; start..end, strand, type, name):
      1..304     +  enhancer       CMV enhancer: human cytomegalovirus immediate early enhancer
    305..508     +  promoter       CMV promoter: human cytomegalovirus (CMV) immediate early promoter
    553..1269    +  CDS            mTurquoise: mTurquoise is a basic (constitutively fluorescent) cyan fluorescent protein published in 2010, derived from Aequorea victoria. It has low acid sensitivity.
   1324..1740    +  CDS            ATG12: ATG12_HUMAN - Also known as APG12, APG12L. Experimental evidence at protein level: Swiss-Prot protein existence level 1. (Microbial infection) May act as a proviral factor. In association with ATG5, negatively regulates the innate antiviral immune response by impairing the type I IFN production pathway upon vesicular stomatitis virus (VSV) infection (PubMed:17709747). Required for the translation of incoming hepatitis C virus (HCV) RNA and, thereby, for the initiation of HCV replication, but not required once infection is established (PubMed:19666601). From Homo sapiens (Human).
   1766..1850    +  CDS            large T antigen (fragment): large T antigen from SV40 (simian virus 40)
   1873..1994    +  polyA_signal   SV40 poly(A) signal: SV40 polyadenylation signal
   2028..2456    -  rep_origin     f1 ori (sequence partly withheld): f1 bacteriophage origin of replication; arrow indicates direction of (+) strand synthesis
   2483..2587    +  promoter       AmpR promoter: bla
   2589..2946    +  promoter       SV40 promoter: SV40 enhancer and early promoter
   2981..3775    +  CDS            NeoR/KanR: aminoglycoside phosphotransferase from Tn5; aph(3')-II (or nptII); confers resistance to neomycin, kanamycin, and G418 (Geneticin®)
   3796..3948    +  CDS            ble (fragment): BLE_KLEPN - Experimental evidence at protein level: Swiss-Prot protein existence level 1. Binding protein with a strong affinity to the bleomycin family of antibiotics. Binds to CL990; an antimitotic-antibiotic compound. From Klebsiella pneumoniae.
   4007..4054    +  polyA_signal   HSV TK poly(A) signal: herpes simplex virus thymidine kinase polyadenylation signal (Cole and Stacy, 1985)
   4145..4161    -  polyA_signal   bGH poly(A) signal (fragment): bovine growth hormone polyadenylation signal
   4383..4971    +  rep_origin     ori: high-copy-number ColE1/pMB1/pBR322/pUC origin of replication
   5086..5145    +  enhancer       CMV enhancer (fragment): human cytomegalovirus immediate early enhancer
>Addgene plasmid #55529 | mTurquoise-ATG12-C-18 | addgene full sequence | sequence record 335167 | Addgene NGS Result
CGTTACATAACTTACGGTAAATGGCCCGCCTGGCTGACCGCCCAACGACCCCCGCCCATTGACGTCAATA
ATGACGTATGTTCCCATAGTAACGCCAATAGGGACTTTCCATTGACGTCAATGGGTGGAGTATTTACGGT
AAACTGCCCACTTGGCAGTACATCAAGTGTATCATATGCCAAGTACGCCCCCTATTGACGTCAATGACGG
TAAATGGCCCGCCTGGCATTATGCCCAGTACATGACCTTATGGGACTTTCCTACTTGGCAGTACATCTAC
GTATTAGTCATCGCTATTACCATGGTGATGCGGTTTTGGCAGTACATCAATGGGCGTGGATAGCGGTTTG
ACTCACGGGGATTTCCAAGTCTCCACCCCATTGACGTCAATGGGAGTTTGTTTTGGCACCAAAATCAACG
GGACTTTCCAAAATGTCGTAACAACTCCGCCCCATTGACGCAAATGGGCGGTAGGCGTGTACGGTGGGAG
GTCTATATAAGCAGAGCTGGTTTAGTGAACCGTCAGATCCGCTAGCGCTACCGGTCGCCACCATGGTGAG
CAAGGGCGAGGAGCTGTTCACCGGGGTGGTGCCCATCCTGGTCGAGCTGGACGGCGACGTAAACGGCCAC
AAGTTCAGCGTGTCCGGCGAGGGCGAGGGCGATGCCACCTACGGCAAGCTGACCCTGAAGTTCATCTGCA
CCACCGGCAAGCTGCCCGTGCCCTGGCCCACCCTCGTGACCACCCTGTCCTGGGGCGTGCAGTGCTTCGC
CCGCTACCCCGACCACATGAAGCAGCACGACTTCTTCAAGTCCGCCATGCCCGAAGGCTACGTCCAGGAG
CGCACCATCTTCTTCAAGGACGACGGCAACTACAAGACCCGCGCCGAGGTGAAGTTCGAGGGCGACACCC
TGGTGAACCGCATCGAGCTGAAGGGCATCGACTTCAAGGAGGACGGCAACATCCTGGGGCACAAGCTGGA
GTACAACTACATCAGCGACAACGTCTATATCACCGCCGACAAGCAGAAGAACGGCATCAAGGCCAACTTC
AAGATCCGCCACAACATCGAGGACGGCGGCGTGCAGCTCGCCGACCACTACCAGCAGAACACCCCCATCG
GCGACGGCCCCGTGCTGCTGCCCGACAACCACTACCTGAGCACCCAGTCCAAGCTGAGCAAAGACCCCAA
CGAGAAGCGCGATCACATGGTCCTGCTGGAGTTCGTGACCGCCGCCGGGATCACTCTCGGCATGGACGAG
CTGTACAAGTCCGGACTCAGATCTAGTAGCGGAGGTAGCGCATCCGGCGGAAGCGGAGGAAGCGCGGAGG
AGCCGCAGTCTGTGTTGCAGCTTCCTACTTCAATTGCTGCTGGAGGGGAAGGACTTACGGATGTCTCCCC
AGAAACAACCACCCCGGAGCCCCCGTCTTCCGCTGCAGTTTCCCCGGGAACAGAGGAACCTGCTGGCGAC
ACCAAGAAAAAAATTGACATTTTGCTAAAGGCTGTGGGAGACACTCCTATTATGAAAACAAAGAAGTGGG
CAGTAGAGCGAACACGAACCATCCAAGGACTCATTGACTTCATCAAAAAGTTTCTTAAACTTGTGGCCTC
AGAACAGTTGTTTATTTATGTGAATCAGTCCTTTGCTCCTTCCCCAGACCAAGAAGTTGGAACTCTCTAT
GAGTGTTTTGGCAGTGATGGTAAACTGGTTTTACATTACTGCAAGTCTCAGGCGTGGGGATGAGGATCCA
CCGGATCTAGATAACTGATCATAATCAGCCATACCACATTTGTAGAGGTTTTACTTGCTTTAAAAAACCT
CCCACACCTCCCCCTGAACCTGAAACATAAAATGAATGCAATTGTTGTTGTTAACTTGTTTATTGCAGCT
TATAATGGTTACAAATAAAGCAATAGCATCACAAATTTCACAAATAAAGCATTTTTTTCACTGCATTCTA
GTTGTGGTTTGTCCAAACTCATCAATGTATCTTAACGCGTAAATTGTAAGCGTTAATATTTTGTTAAAAT
TCGCGTTAAATTTTTGTTAAATCAGCTCATTTTTTAACCAATAGGCCGAAATCGGCAAAATCCCTTATAA
ATCAAAAGAATAGACCGAGATAGGGT
[37 nt withheld, positions 2127-2163]
AAAGAACGTGGACTCCAACGTCAAAGG
[49 nt withheld, positions 2191-2239]
T
[91 nt withheld, positions 2241-2331]
G
[124 nt withheld, positions 2333-2456]
CAGGTGGCACTTTTCGGGGAAATGTGCGCGGAACCCCTATTTGTTTATTTTTCTAAATACATTCAAATAT
GTATCCGCTCATGAGACAATAACCCTGATAAATGCTTCAATAATATTGAAAAAGGAAGAGTCCTGAGGCG
GAAAGAACCAGCTGTGGAATGTGTGTCAGTTAGGGTGTGGAAAGTCCCCAGGCTCCCCAGCAGGCAGAAG
TATGCAAAGCATGCATCTCAATTAGTCAGCAACCAGGTGTGGAAAGTCCCCAGGCTCCCCAGCAGGCAGA
AGTATGCAAAGCATGCATCTCAATTAGTCAGCAACCATAGTCCCGCCCCTAACTCCGCCCATCCCGCCCC
TAACTCCGCCCAGTTCCGCCCATTCTCCGCCCCATGGCTGACTAATTTTTTTTATTTATGCAGAGGCCGA
GGCCGCCTCGGCCTCTGAGCTATTCCAGAAGTAGTGAGGAGGCTTTTTTGGAGGCCTAGGCTTTTGCAAA
GATCGATCAAGAGACAGGATGAGGATCGTTTCGCATGATTGAACAAGATGGATTGCACGCAGGTTCTCCG
GCCGCTTGGGTGGAGAGGCTATTCGGCTATGACTGGGCACAACAGACAATCGGCTGCTCTGATGCCGCCG
TGTTCCGGCTGTCAGCGCAGGGGCGCCCGGTTCTTTTTGTCAAGACCGACCTGTCCGGTGCCCTGAATGA
ACTGCAAGACGAGGCAGCGCGGCTATCGTGGCTGGCCACGACGGGCGTTCCTTGCGCAGCTGTGCTCGAC
GTTGTCACTGAAGCGGGAAGGGACTGGCTGCTATTGGGCGAAGTGCCGGGGCAGGATCTCCTGTCATCTC
ACCTTGCTCCTGCCGAGAAAGTATCCATCATGGCTGATGCAATGCGGCGGCTGCATACGCTTGATCCGGC
TACCTGCCCATTCGACCACCAAGCGAAACATCGCATCGAGCGAGCACGTACTCGGATGGAAGCCGGTCTT
GTCGATCAGGATGATCTGGACGAAGAGCATCAGGGGCTCGCGCCAGCCGAACTGTTCGCCAGGCTCAAGG
CGAGCATGCCCGACGGCGAGGATCTCGTCGTGACCCATGGCGATGCCTGCTTGCCGAATATCATGGTGGA
AAATGGCCGCTTTTCTGGATTCATCGACTGTGGCCGGCTGGGTGTGGCGGACCGCTATCAGGACATAGCG
TTGGCTACCCGTGATATTGCTGAAGAGCTTGGCGGCGAATGGGCTGACCGCTTCCTCGTGCTTTACGGTA
TCGCCGCTCCCGATTCGCAGCGCATCGCCTTCTATCGCCTTCTTGACGAGTTCTTCTGAGCGGGACTCTG
GGGTTCGAAATGACCGACCAAGCGACGCCCAACCTGCCATCACGAGATTTCGATTCCACCGCCGCCTTCT
ATGAAAGGTTGGGCTTCGGAATCGTTTTCCGGGACGCCGGCTGGATGATCCTCCAGCGCGGGGATCTCAT
GCTGGAGTTCTTCGCCCACCCTAGGGGGAGGCTAACTGAAACACGGAAGGAGACAATACCGGAAGGAACC
CGCGCTATGACGGCAATAAAAAGACAGAATAAAACGCACGGTGTTGGGTCGTTTGTTCATAAACGCGGGG
TTCGGTCCCAGGGCTGGCACTCTGTCGATACCCCACCGAGACCCCATTGGGGCCAATACGCCCGCGTTTC
TTCCTTTTCCCCACCCCACCCCCCAAGTTCGGGTGAAGGCCCAGGGCTCGCAGCCAACGTCGGGGCGGCA
GGCCCTGCCATAGCCTCAGGTTACTCATATATACTTTAGATTGATTTAAAACTTCATTTTTAATTTAAAA
GGATCTAGGTGAAGATCCTTTTTGATAATCTCATGACCAAAATCCCTTAACGTGAGTTTTCGTTCCACTG
AGCGTCAGACCCCGTAGAAAAGATCAAAGGATCTTCTTGAGATCCTTTTTTTCTGCGCGTAATCTGCTGC
TTGCAAACAAAAAAACCACCGCTACCAGCGGTGGTTTGTTTGCCGGATCAAGAGCTACCAACTCTTTTTC
CGAAGGTAACTGGCTTCAGCAGAGCGCAGATACCAAATACTGTTCTTCTAGTGTAGCCGTAGTTAGGCCA
CCACTTCAAGAACTCTGTAGCACCGCCTACATACCTCGCTCTGCTAATCCTGTTACCAGTGGCTGCTGCC
AGTGGCGATAAGTCGTGTCTTACCGGGTTGGACTCAAGACGATAGTTACCGGATAAGGCGCAGCGGTCGG
GCTGAACGGGGGGTTCGTGCACACAGCCCAGCTTGGAGCGAACGACCTACACCGAACTGAGATACCTACA
GCGTGAGCTATGAGAAAGCGCCACGCTTCCCGAAGGGAGAAAGGCGGACAGGTATCCGGTAAGCGGCAGG
GTCGGAACAGGAGAGCGCACGAGGGAGCTTCCAGGGGGAAACGCCTGGTATCTTTATAGTCCTGTCGGGT
TTCGCCACCTCTGACTTGAGCGTCGATTTTTGTGATGCTCGTCAGGGGGGCGGAGCCTATGGAAAAACGC
CAGCAACGCGGCCTTTTTACGGTTCCTGGCCTTTTGCTGGCCTTTTGCTCACATGTTCTTTCCTGCGTTA
TCCCCTGATTCTGTGGATAACCGTATTACCGCCATGCATTAGTTATTAATAGTAATCAATTACGGGGTCA
TTAGTTCATAGCCCATATATGGAGTTCCG
