>Addgene plasmid #55529 | mTurquoise-ATG12-C-18 | depositor partial sequence | sequence record 85937 | insert sequence
GCTAGCGCTACCGGTCGCCACCATGGTGAGCAAGGGCGAGGAGCTGTTCACCGGGGTGGTGCCCATCCTG
GTCGAGCTGGACGGCGACGTAAACGGCCACAAGTTCAGCGTGTCCGGCGAGGGCGAGGGCGATGCCACCT
ACGGCAAGCTGACCCTGAAGTTCATCTGCACCACCGGCAAGCTGCCCGTGCCCTGGCCCACCCTCGTGAC
CACCCTGTCCTGGGGCGTGCAGTGCTTCGCCCGCTACCCCGACCACATGAAGCAGCACGACTTCTTCAAG
TCCGCCATGCCCGAAGGCTACGTCCAGGAGCGCACCATCTTCTTCAAGGACGACGGCAACTACAAGACCC
GCGCCGAGGTGAAGTTCGAGGGCGACACCCTGGTGAACCGCATCGAGCTGAAGGGCATCGACTTCAAGGA
GGACGGCAACATCCTGGGGCACAAGCTGGAGTACAACTACATCAGCGACAACGTCTATATCACCGCCGAC
AAGCAGAAGAACGGCATCAAGGCCAACTTCAAGATCCGCCACAACATCGAGGACGGCGGCGTGCAGCTCG
CCGACCACTACCAGCAGAACACCCCCATCGGCGACGGCCCCGTGCTGCTGCCCGACAACCACTACCTGAG
CACCCAGTCCAAGCTGAGCAAAGACCCCAACGAGAAGCGCGATCACATGGTCCTGCTGGAGTTCGTGACC
GCCGCCGGGATCACTCTCGGCATGGACGAGCTGTACAAGTCCGGACTCAGATCTAGTAGCGGAGGTAGCG
CATCCGGCGGAAGCGGAGGAAGCGCGGAGGAGCCGCAGTCTGTGTTGCAGCTTCCTACTTCAATTGCTGC
TGGAGGGGAAGGACTTACGGATGTCTCCCCAGAAACAACCACCCCGGAGCCCCCGTCTTCCGCTGCAGTT
TCCCCGGGAACAGAGGAACCTGCTGGCGACACCAAGAAAAAAATTGACATTTTGCTAAAGGCTGTGGGAG
ACACTCCTATTATGAAAACAAAGAAGTGGGCAGTAGAGCGAACACGAACCATCCAAGGACTCATTGACTT
CATCAAAAAGTTTCTTAAACTTGTGGCCTCAGAACAGTTGTTTATTTATGTGAATCAGTCCTTTGCTCCT
TCCCCAGACCAAGAAGTTGGAACTCTCTATGAGTGTTTTGGCAGTGATGGTAAACTGGTTTTACATTACT
GCAAGTCTCAGGCGTGGGGATGAGGATCCACCGGATCTAGATAACTGATCATAATCAGCCATACC
